Addgene plasmid #224687: AAV9retro
Purpose: AAV packaging plasmid expressing Rep/Cap genes
Depositing lab: Zhigang He. Depositing organization: Boston Children's Hospital. Publication: Spinal projecting neurons in rostral ventromedial medulla co-regulate motor and sympathetic tone. Zhang Z, Su J, Tang J, Chung L, Page JC, Winter CC, Liu Y, Kegeles E, Conti S, Zhang Y, Biundo J, Chalif JI, Hua CY, Yang Z, Yao X, Yang Y, Chen S, Schwab JM, Wang KH, Chen C, Prerau MJ, He Z. Cell. 2024 May 3:S0092-8674(24)00447-1. doi: 10.1016/j.cell.2024.04.022. PubMed 38733990.
Backbone
  Vector backbone: Unknown
  Total vector size (bp): 7360
  Vector type: AAV
Growth in bacteria
  Bacterial resistance: Ampicillin, 100 μg/mL
  Growth temperature: 37°C
  Growth strain: DH5alpha
  Copy number: Unknown
Gene/Insert
  Gene/Insert name: Rep2/Cap9retro
  Species: AAV
  Mutation: insertion of 10-mer peptide from AAV2retro (LADQDYTKTA) after Q588 in Cap9
Terms and licenses: Academic/Nonprofit Terms; Industry Terms: Not Available to Industry
How to cite: AAV9retro was a gift from Zhigang He (Addgene plasmid # 224687 ; http://n2t.net/addgene:224687 ; RRID:Addgene_224687)
