[The description below was written by a language model from this plasmid's Addgene catalogue record and pLannotate feature annotations shown in this document.]
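Description:
AAV9retro is a 7,360 bp AAV packaging (Rep/Cap) helper plasmid that supplies the viral replication and capsid functions in trans for producing recombinant AAV. The catalogue lists the backbone as unknown, but the annotated features point to a pBluescript-type cloning vector. These include a high-copy ColE1/pUC origin, an f1 phage origin, remnants of the lacZα/lac promoter–operator region and multiple cloning site, and flanking T7 and T3 promoters. The plasmid is propagated in E. coli under ampicillin selection through the β-lactamase gene and its native promoter.

The payload is Rep2/Cap9retro. A Rep78 open reading frame matching AAV2 spans the numbering origin of the circular sequence and is followed directly by the VP1 capsid reading frame, mirroring the native AAV genome layout. In that layout the VP1 frame also encodes the shorter VP2 and VP3 capsid proteins. The annotation tool labelled the capsid by similarity to the AAV2 reference protein, but the catalogue identifies it as AAV9 Cap. This Cap carries an insertion, after Q588, of the 10-residue peptide taken from AAV2retro, the capsid variant known for retrograde transport from axon terminals. No ITRs are annotated, consistent with a helper that is not itself packaged. The promoters driving Rep and Cap are also not annotated, so the record does not state them.

A plasmid of this type is typically co-transfected into producer cells with an ITR-flanked transgene plasmid and adenoviral helper functions. The resulting vectors carry the modified AAV9 capsid. The associated publication concerns spinal-projecting brainstem neurons, which suggests use in retrograde labelling or manipulation of projection neurons, though the record gives the purpose only as Rep/Cap expression.
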