Features (pLannotate 1.2.2; 14 found; start..end, strand, type, name):
   1763..4000    +  CDS            VP1: CAPSD_AAV2S - Experimental evidence at protein level: Swiss-Prot protein existence level 1. Capsid protein self-assembles to form an icosahedral capsid with a T=1 symmetry, about 22 nm in diameter, and consisting of 60 copies of three size variants of the capsid protein VP1, VP2 and VP3 which differ in their N-terminus. The capsid encapsulates the genomic ssDNA. Binds to host cell heparan sulfate and uses host ITGA5-ITGB1 as coreceptor on the cell surface to provide virion attachment to target cell. This attachment induces virion internalization predominantly through clathrin-dependent endocyt
   4267..4295    -  misc_feature   MCS (fragment): pBluescript multiple cloning site
   4308..4326    -  promoter       T3 promoter: promoter for bacteriophage T3 RNA polymerase
   4371..4387    -  protein_bind   lac operator: The lac repressor binds to the lac operator to inhibit transcription in E. coli. This inhibition can be relieved by adding lactose or isopropyl-β-D-thiogalactopyranoside (IPTG). lac repressor encoded by lacI
   4395..4425    -  promoter       lac promoter: promoter for the E. coli lac operon
   4440..4461    -  protein_bind   CAP binding site: CAP binding activates transcription in the presence of cAMP. E. coli catabolite activator protein
   4474..4566    -  CDS            lacI (fragment): lac repressor; lacI; The lac repressor binds to the lac operator to inhibit transcription in E. coli. This inhibition can be relieved by adding lactose or isopropyl-β-D-thiogalactopyranoside (IPTG).
   4749..5337    -  rep_origin     ori: high-copy-number ColE1/pMB1/pBR322/pUC origin of replication
   5508..6368    -  CDS            AmpR: β-lactamase; bla; confers resistance to ampicillin, carbenicillin, and related antibiotics
   6369..6473    -  promoter       AmpR promoter: bla
   6526..6954    -  rep_origin     f1 ori (sequence partly withheld): f1 bacteriophage origin of replication; arrow indicates direction of (+) strand synthesis
   6959..7114    -  CDS            lacZα (fragment): LacZα fragment of β-galactosidase; lacZ fragment
   7122..7140    +  promoter       T7 promoter: promoter for bacteriophage T7 RNA polymerase
   7241..1743    +  CDS            Rep78 (across the origin): REP78_AAV2S - Experimental evidence at protein level: Swiss-Prot protein existence level 1. Plays an essential role in the initiation of viral DNA synthesis. Binds specifically to an inverted terminal repeat element (ITR) on the 3' and 5' ends of the viral DNA, where it cleaves a site specifically to generate a priming site for initiation of the synthesis of a complementary strand. Plays also a role as transcriptional regulator, DNA helicase and as key factors in site-specific integration of the viral genome. Regulates host PKA activity by interacting with host PRKX as a mechanism of interferi
>Addgene plasmid #224687 | AAV9retro | addgene full sequence | sequence record 443194 | Addgene NGS Result
TCTGACATGGATCTGAATCTGATTGAGCAGGCACCCCTGACCGTGGCCGAGAAGCTGCAGCGCGACTTTC
TGACGGAATGGCGCCGTGTGAGTAAGGCCCCGGAGGCTCTTTTCTTTGTGCAATTTGAGAAGGGAGAGAG
CTACTTCCACATGCACGTGCTCGTGGAAACCACCGGGGTGAAATCCATGGTTTTGGGACGTTTCCTGAGT
CAGATTCGCGAAAAACTGATTCAGAGAATTTACCGCGGGATCGAGCCGACTTTGCCAAACTGGTTCGCGG
TCACAAAGACCAGAAATGGCGCCGGAGGCGGGAACAAGGTGGTGGATGAGTGCTACATCCCCAATTACTT
GCTCCCCAAAACCCAGCCTGAGCTCCAGTGGGCGTGGACTAATATGGAACAGTATTTAAGCGCCTGTTTG
AATCTCACGGAGCGTAAACGGTTGGTGGCGCAGCATCTGACGCACGTGTCGCAGACGCAGGAGCAGAACA
AAGAGAATCAGAATCCCAATTCTGATGCGCCGGTGATCAGATCAAAAACTTCAGCCAGGTACATGGAGCT
GGTCGGGTGGCTCGTGGACAAGGGGATTACCTCGGAGAAGCAGTGGATCCAGGAGGACCAGGCCTCATAC
ATCTCCTTCAATGCGGCCTCCAACTCGCGGTCCCAAATCAAGGCTGCCTTGGACAATGCGGGAAAGATTA
TGAGCCTGACTAAAACCGCCCCCGACTACCTGGTGGGCCAGCAGCCCGTGGAGGACATTTCCAGCAATCG
GATTTATAAAATTTTGGAACTAAACGGGTACGATCCCCAATATGCGGCTTCCGTCTTTCTGGGATGGGCC
ACGAAAAAGTTCGGCAAGAGGAACACCATCTGGCTGTTTGGGCCTGCAACTACCGGGAAGACCAACATCG
CGGAGGCCATAGCCCACACTGTGCCCTTCTACGGGTGCGTAAACTGGACCAATGAGAACTTTCCCTTCAA
CGACTGTGTCGACAAGATGGTGATCTGGTGGGAGGAGGGGAAGATGACCGCCAAGGTCGTGGAGTCGGCC
AAAGCCATTCTCGGAGGAAGCAAGGTGCGCGTGGACCAGAAATGCAAGTCCTCGGCCCAGATAGACCCGA
CTCCCGTGATCGTCACCTCCAACACCAACATGTGCGCCGTGATTGACGGGAACTCAACGACCTTCGAACA
CCAGCAGCCGTTGCAAGACCGGATGTTCAAATTTGAACTCACCCGCCGTCTGGATCATGACTTTGGGAAG
GTCACCAAGCAGGAAGTCAAAGACTTTTTCCGGTGGGCAAAGGATCACGTGGTTGAGGTGGAGCATGAAT
TCTACGTCAAAAAGGGTGGAGCCAAGAAAAGACCCGCCCCCAGTGACGCAGATATAAGTGAGCCCAAACG
GGTGCGCGAGTCAGTTGCGCAGCCATCGACGTCAGACGCGGAAGCTTCGATCAACTACGCGGACAGGTAC
CAAAACAAATGTTCTCGTCACGTGGGCATGAATCTGATGCTGTTTCCCTGCAGACAATGCGAGAGACTGA
ATCAGAATTCAAATATCTGCTTCACTCACGGTGTCAAAGACTGTTTAGAGTGCTTTCCCGTGTCAGAATC
TCAACCCGTTTCTGTCGTCAAAAAGGCGTATCAGAAACTGTGCTACATTCATCACATCATGGGAAAGGTG
CCAGACGCTTGCACTGCTTGCGACCTGGTCAATGTGGACTTGGATGACTGTGTTTCTGAACAATAAATGA
CTTAAACCAGGTATGGCTGCCGATGGTTATCTTCCAGATTGGCTCGAGGACAACCTTAGTGAAGGAATTC
GCGAGTGGTGGGCTTTGAAACCTGGAGCCCCTCAACCCAAGGCAAATCAACAACATCAAGACAACGCTCG
AGGTCTTGTGCTTCCGGGTTACAAATACCTTGGACCCGGCAACGGACTCGACAAGGGGGAGCCGGTCAAC
GCAGCAGACGCGGCGGCCCTCGAGCACGACAAGGCCTACGACCAGCAGCTCAAGGCCGGAGACAACCCGT
ACCTCAAGTACAACCACGCCGACGCCGAGTTCCAGGAGCGGCTCAAAGAAGATACGTCTTTTGGGGGCAA
CCTCGGGCGAGCAGTCTTCCAGGCCAAAAAGAGGCTTCTTGAACCTCTTGGTCTGGTTGAGGAAGCGGCT
AAGACGGCTCCTGGAAAGAAGAGGCCTGTAGAGCAGTCTCCTCAGGAACCGGACTCCTCCGCGGGTATTG
GCAAATCGGGTGCACAGCCCGCTAAAAAGAGACTCAATTTCGGTCAGACTGGCGACACAGAGTCAGTCCC
AGACCCTCAACCAATCGGAGAACCTCCCGCAGCCCCCTCAGGTGTGGGATCTCTTACAATGGCTTCAGGT
GGTGGCGCACCAGTGGCAGACAATAACGAAGGTGCCGATGGAGTGGGTAGTTCCTCGGGAAATTGGCATT
GCGATTCCCAATGGCTGGGGGACAGAGTCATCACCACCAGCACCCGAACCTGGGCCCTGCCCACCTACAA
CAATCACCTCTACAAGCAAATCTCCAACAGCACATCTGGAGGATCTTCAAATGACAACGCCTACTTCGGC
TACAGCACCCCCTGGGGGTATTTTGACTTCAACAGATTCCACTGCCACTTCTCACCACGTGACTGGCAGC
GACTCATCAACAACAACTGGGGATTCCGGCCTAAGCGACTCAACTTCAAGCTCTTCAACATTCAGGTCAA
AGAGGTTACGGACAACAATGGAGTCAAGACCATCGCCAATAACCTTACCAGCACGGTCCAGGTCTTCACG
GACTCAGACTATCAGCTCCCGTACGTGCTCGGGTCGGCTCACGAGGGCTGCCTCCCGCCGTTCCCAGCGG
ACGTTTTCATGATTCCTCAGTACGGGTATCTGACGCTTAATGATGGAAGCCAGGCCGTGGGTCGTTCGTC
CTTTTACTGCCTGGAATATTTCCCGTCGCAAATGCTAAGAACGGGTAACAACTTCCAGTTCAGCTACGAG
TTTGAGAACGTACCTTTCCATAGCAGCTACGCTCACAGCCAAAGCCTGGACCGACTAATGAATCCACTCA
TCGACCAATACTTGTACTATCTCTCAAAGACTATTAACGGTTCTGGACAGAATCAACAAACGCTAAAATT
CAGTGTGGCCGGACCCAGCAACATGGCTGTCCAGGGAAGAAACTACATACCTGGACCCAGCTACCGACAA
CAACGTGTCTCAACCACTGTGACTCAAAACAACAACAGCGAATTTGCTTGGCCTGGAGCTTCTTCTTGGG
CTCTCAATGGACGTAATAGCTTGATGAATCCTGGACCTGCTATGGCCAGCCACAAAGAAGGAGAGGACCG
TTTCTTTCCTTTGTCTGGATCTTTAATTTTTGGCAAACAAGGAACTGGAAGAGACAACGTGGATGCGGAC
AAAGTCATGATAACCAACGAAGAAGAAATTAAAACTACTAACCCGGTAGCAACGGAGTCCTATGGACAAG
TGGCCACAAACCACCAGAGTGCCCAACTAGCAGACCAAGACTACACAAAAACTGCTGCACAGGCGCAGAC
CGGCTGGGTTCAAAACCAAGGAATACTTCCGGGTATGGTTTGGCAGGACAGAGATGTGTACCTGCAAGGA
CCCATTTGGGCCAAAATTCCTCACACGGACGGCAACTTTCACCCTTCTCCGCTGATGGGAGGGTTTGGAA
TGAAGCACCCGCCTCCTCAGATCCTCATCAAAAACACACCTGTACCTGCGGATCCTCCAACGGCCTTCAA
CAAGGACAAGCTGAACTCTTTCATCACCCAGTATTCTACTGGCCAAGTCAGCGTGGAGATCGAGTGGGAG
CTGCAGAAGGAAAACAGCAAGCGCTGGAACCCGGAGATCCAGTACACTTCCAACTATTACAAGTCTAATA
ATGTTGAATTTGCTGTTAATACTGAAGGTGTATATAGTGAACCCCGCCCCATTGGCACCAGATACCTGAC
TCGTAATCTGTAATTGCTTGTTAATCAATAAACCGTTTAATTCGTTTCAGTTGAACTTTGGTCTCTGCGA
AGGGCGAATTCGTTTAAACCTGCAGGACTAGAGGTCCTGTATTAGAGGTCACGTGAGTGTTTTGCGACAT
TTTGCGACACCATGTGGTCACGCTGGGTATTTAAGCCCGAGTGAGCACGCAGGGTCTCCATTTTGAAGCG
GGAGGTTTGAACGCGCAGCCGCCAAGCCGAATTCTGCAGATATCCATCACACTGGCGGCCGCTCGACTAG
AGCGGCCGCCACCGCGGTGGAGCTCCAGCTTTTGTTCCCTTTAGTGAGGGTTAATTGCGCGCTTGGCGTA
ATCATGGTTATAGCTGTTTCCTGTGTGAAATTGTTATCCGCTCACAATTCCACACAACATACGAGCCGGA
AGCATAAAGTGTAAAGCCTGGGGTGCCTAATGAGTGAGCTAACTCACATTAATTGCGTTGCGCTCACTGC
CCGCTTTCCAGTCGGGAAACCTGTCGTGCCAGCTGCATTAATGAATCGGCCAACGCGCGGGGAGAGGCGG
TTTGCGTATTGGGCGCTCTTCCGCTTCCTCGCTCACTGACTCGCTGCGCTCGGTCGTTCGGCTGCGGCGA
GCGGTATCAGCTCACTCAAAGGCGGTAATACGGTTATCCACAGAATCAGGGGATAACGCAGGAAAGAACA
TGTGAGCAAAAGGCCAGCAAAAGGCCAGGAACCGTAAAAAGGCCGCGTTGCTGGCGTTTTTCCATAGGCT
CCGCCCCCCTGACGAGCATCACAAAAATCGACGCTCAAGTCAGAGGTGGCGAAACCCGACAGGACTATAA
AGATACCAGGCGTTTCCCCCTGGAAGCTCCCTCGTGCGCTCTCCTGTTCCGACCCTGCCGCTTACCGGAT
ACCTGTCCGCCTTTCTCCCTTCGGGAAGCGTGGCGCTTTCTCATAGCTCACGCTGTAGGTATCTCAGTTC
GGTGTAGGTCGTTCGCTCCAAGCTGGGCTGTGTGCACGAACCCCCCGTTCAGCCCGACCGCTGCGCCTTA
TCCGGTAACTATCGTCTTGAGTCCAACCCGGTAAGACACGACTTATCGCCACTGGCAGCAGCCACTGGTA
ACAGGATTAGCAGAGCGAGGTATGTAGGCGGTGCTACAGAGTTCTTGAAGTGGTGGCCTAACTACGGCTA
CACTAGAAGAACAGTATTTGGTATCTGCGCTCTGCTGAAGCCAGTTACCTTCGGAAAAAGAGTTGGTAGC
TCTTGATCCGGCAAACAAACCACCGCTGGTAGCGGTGGTTTTTTTGTTTGCAAGCAGCAGATTACGCGCA
GAAAAAAAGGATCTCAAGAAGATCCTTTGATCTTTTCTACGGGGTCTGACGCTCAGTGGAACGAAAACTC
ACGTTAAGGGATTTTGGTCATGAGATTATCAAAAAGGATCTTCACCTAGATCCTTTTAAATTAAAAATGA
AGTTTTAAATCAATCTAAAGTATATATGAGTAAACTTGGTCTGACAGTTACCAATGCTTAATCAGTGAGG
CACCTATCTCAGCGATCTGTCTATTTCGTTCATCCATAGTTGCCTGACTCCCCGTCGTGTAGATAACTAC
GATACGGGAGGGCTTACCATCTGGCCCCAGTGCTGCAATGATACCGCGAGACCCACGCTCACCGGCTCCA
GATTTATCAGCAATAAACCAGCCAGCCGGAAGGGCCGAGCGCAGAAGTGGTCCTGCAACTTTATCCGCCT
CCATCCAGTCTATTAATTGTTGCCGGGAAGCTAGAGTAAGTAGTTCGCCAGTTAATAGTTTGCGCAACGT
TGTTGCCATTGCTACAGGCATCGTGGTGTCACGCTCGTCGTTTGGTATGGCTTCATTCAGCTCCGGTTCC
CAACGATCAAGGCGAGTTACATGATCCCCCATGTTGTGCAAAAAAGCGGTTAGCTCCTTCGGTCCTCCGA
TCGTTGTCAGAAGTAAGTTGGCCGCAGTGTTATCACTCATGGTTATGGCAGCACTGCATAATTCTCTTAC
TGTCATGCCATCCGTAAGATGCTTTTCTGTGACTGGTGAGTACTCAACCAAGTCATTCTGAGAATAGTGT
ATGCGGCGACCGAGTTGCTCTTGCCCGGCGTCAATACGGGATAATACCGCGCCACATAGCAGAACTTTAA
AAGTGCTCATCATTGGAAAACGTTCTTCGGGGCGAAAACTCTCAAGGATCTTACCGCTGTTGAGATCCAG
TTCGATGTAACCCACTCGTGCACCCAACTGATCTTCAGCATCTTTTACTTTCACCAGCGTTTCTGGGTGA
GCAAAAACAGGAAGGCAAAATGCCGCAAAAAAGGGAATAAGGGCGACACGGAAATGTTGAATACTCATAC
TCTTCCTTTTTCAATATTATTGAAGCATTTATCAGGGTTATTGTCTCATGAGCGGATACATATTTGAATG
TATTTAGAAAAATAAACAAATAGGGGTTCCGCGCACATTTCCCCGAAAAGTGCCACCTAAATTGTAAGCG
TTAATATTTTGTTAAAATTCGCGTTAAATTTTTGTTAAATCAGCTCATTTTTTAACCAATAGGCCGAAAT
CGGCAAAATCCCTTATAAATCAAAAGAATAGACCGAGATAGGGT
[37 nt withheld, positions 6625-6661]
AAAGAACGTGGACTCCAACGTCAAAGG
[49 nt withheld, positions 6689-6737]
T
[91 nt withheld, positions 6739-6829]
G
[124 nt withheld, positions 6831-6954]
CCCATTCGCCATTCAGGCTGCGCAACTGTTGGGAAGGGCGATCGGTGCGGGCCTCTTCGCTATTACGCCA
GCTGGCGAAAGGGGGATGTGCTGCAAGGCGATTAAGTTGGGTAACGCCAGGGTTTTCCCAGTCACGACGT
TGTAAAACGACGGCCAGTGAGCGCGCGTAATACGACTCACTATAGGGCGAATTGGGTACCGGGCCCCCCC
TCGATCGAGGTCGACGGTATCGGGGGAGCTCGCAGGGTCTCCATTTTGAAGCGGGAGGTTTGAACGCGCA
GCCGCCATGCCGGGGTTTTACGAGATTGTGATTAAGGTCCCCAGCGACCTTGACGAGCATCTGCCCGGCA
TTTCTGACAGCTTTGTGAACTGGGTGGCCGAGAAGGAATGGGAGTTGCCGCCAGAT
